>Addgene plasmid #76697 | CAMKK2 gRNA (BRDN0001146344) | addgene full sequence | sequence record 186328 | Addgene Assembled Sequence
CCCGGGTGCAAAGATGGATAAAGTTTTAAACAGAGAGGAATCTTTGCAGCTAATGGACCTTCTAGGTCTT
GAAAGGAGTGGGAATTGGCTCCGGTGCCCGTCAGTGGGCAGAGCGCACATCGCCCACAGTCCCCGAGAAG
TTGGGGGGAGGGGTCGGCAATTGATCCGGTGCCTAGAGAAGGTGGCGCGGGGTAAACTGGGAAAGTGATG
TCGTGTACTGGCTCCGCCTTTTTCCCGAGGGTGGGGGAGAACCGTATATAAGTGCAGTAGTCGCCGTGAA
CGTTCTTTTTCGCAACGGGTTTGCCGCCAGAACACAGGTAAGTGCCGTGTGTGGTTCCCGCGGGCCTGGC
CTCTTTACGGGTTATGGCCCTTGCGTGCCTTGAATTACTTCCACCTGGCTGCAGTACGTGATTCTTGATC
CCGAGCTTCGGGTTGGAAGTGGGTGGGAGAGTTCGAGGCCTTGCGCTTAAGGAGCCCCTTCGCCTCGTGC
TTGAGTTGAGGCCTGGCCTGGGCGCTGGGGCCGCCGCGTGCGAATCTGGTGGCACCTTCGCGCCTGTCTC
GCTGCTTTCGATAAGTCTCTAGCCATTTAAAATTTTTGATGACCTGCTGCGACGCTTTTTTTCTGGCAAG
ATAGTCTTGTAAATGCGGGCCAAGATCTGCACACTGGTATTTCGGTTTTTGGGGCCGCGGGCGGCGACGG
GGCCCGTGCGTCCCAGCGCACATGTTCGGCGAGGCGGGGCCTGCGAGCGCGGCCACCGAGAATCGGACGG
GGGTAGTCTCAAGCTGGCCGGCCTGCTCTGGTGCCTGGCCTCGCGCCGCCGTGTATCGCCCCGCCCTGGG
CGGCAAGGCTGGCCCGGTCGGCACCAGTTGCGTGAGCGGAAAGATGGCCGCTTCCCGGCCCTGCTGCAGG
GAGCTCAAAATGGAGGACGCGGCGCTCGGGAGAGCGGGCGGGTGAGTCACCCACACAAAGGAAAAGGGCC
TTTCCGTCCTCAGCCGTCGCTTCATGTGACTCCACGGAGTACCGGGCGCCGTCCAGGCACCTCGATTAGT
TCTCGAGCTTTTGGAGTACGTCGTCTTTAGGTTGGGGGGAGGGGTTTTATGCGATGGAGTTTCCCCACAC
TGAGTGGGTGGAGACTGAAGTTAGGCCAGCTTGGCACTTGATGTAATTCTCCTTGGAATTTGCCCTTTTT
GAGTTTGGATCTTGGTTCATTCTCAAGCCTCAGACAGTGGTTCAAAGTTTTTTTCTTCCATTTCAGGTGT
CGTGACGTACGGCCACCATGACCGAGTACAAGCCCACGGTGCGCCTCGCCACCCGCGACGACGTCCCCAG
GGCCGTACGCACCCTCGCCGCCGCGTTCGCCGACTACCCCGCCACGCGCCACACCGTCGATCCGGACCGC
CACATCGAGCGGGTCACCGAGCTGCAAGAACTCTTCCTCACGCGCGTCGGGCTCGACATCGGCAAGGTGT
GGGTCGCGGACGACGGCGCCGCCGTGGCGGTCTGGACCACGCCGGAGAGCGTCGAAGCGGGGGCGGTGTT
CGCCGAGATCGGCCCGCGCATGGCCGAGTTGAGCGGTTCCCGGCTGGCCGCGCAGCAACAGATGGAAGGC
CTCCTGGCGCCGCACCGGCCCAAGGAGCCCGCGTGGTTCCTGGCCACCGTCGGAGTCTCGCCCGACCACC
AGGGCAAGGGTCTGGGCAGCGCCGTCGTGCTCCCCGGAGTGGAGGCGGCCGAGCGCGCCGGGGTGCCCGC
CTTCCTGGAGACCTCCGCGCCCCGCAACCTCCCCTTCTACGAGCGGCTCGGCTTCACCGTCACCGCCGAC
GTCGAGGTGCCCGAAGGACCGCGCACCTGGTGCATGACCCGCAAGCCCGGTGCCTGAACGCGTTAAGTCG
ACAATCAACCTCTGGATTACAAAATTTGTGAAAGATTGACTGGTATTCTTAACTATGTTGCTCCTTTTAC
GCTATGTGGATACGCTGCTTTAATGCCTTTGTATCATGCTATTGCTTCCCGTATGGCTTTCATTTTCTCC
TCCTTGTATAAATCCTGGTTGCTGTCTCTTTATGAGGAGTTGTGGCCCGTTGTCAGGCAACGTGGCGTGG
TGTGCACTGTGTTTGCTGACGCAACCCCCACTGGTTGGGGCATTGCCACCACCTGTCAGCTCCTTTCCGG
GACTTTCGCTTTCCCCCTCCCTATTGCCACGGCGGAACTCATCGCCGCCTGCCTTGCCCGCTGCTGGACA
GGGGCTCGGCTGTTGGGCACTGACAATTCCGTGGTGTTGTCGGGGAAATCATCGTCCTTTCCTTGGCTGC
TCGCCTGTGTTGCCACCTGGATTCTGCGCGGGACGTCCTTCTGCTACGTCCCTTCGGCCCTCAATCCAGC
GGACCTTCCTTCCCGCGGCCTGCTGCCGGCTCTGCGGCCTCTTCCGCGTCTTCGCCTTCGCCCTCAGACG
AGTCGGATCTCCCTTTGGGCCGCCTCCCCGCGTCGACTTTAAGACCAATGACTTACAAGGCAGCTGTAGA
TCTTAGCCACTTTTTAAAAGAAAAGGGGGGACTGGAAGGGCTAATTCACTCCCAACGAAGACAAGATCTG
CTTTTTGCTTGTACTGGGTCTCTCTGGTTAGACCAGATCTGAGCCTGGGAGCTCTCTGGCTAACTAGGGA
ACCCACTGCTTAAGCCTCAATAAAGCTTGCCTTGAGTGCTTCAAGTAGTGTGTGCCCGTCTGTTGTGTGA
CTCTGGTAACTAGAGATCCCTCAGACCCTTTTAGTCAGTGTGGAAAATCTCTAGCAGTACGTATAGTAGT
TCATGTCATCTTATTATTCAGTATTTATAACTTGCAAAGAAATGAATATCAGAGAGTGAGAGGAACTTGT
TTATTGCAGCTTATAATGGTTACAAATAAAGCAATAGCATCACAAATTTCACAAATAAAGCATTTTTTTC
ACTGCATTCTAGTTGTGGTTTGTCCAAACTCATCAATGTATCTTATCATGTCTGGCTCTAGCTATCCCGC
CCCTAACTCCGCCCATCCCGCCCCTAACTCCGCCCAGTTCCGCCCATTCTCCGCCCCATGGCTGACTAAT
TTTTTTTATTTATGCAGAGGCCGAGGCCGCCTCGGCCTCTGAGCTATTCCAGAAGTAGTGAGGAGGCTTT
TTTGGAGGCCTAGGGACGTACCCAATTCGCCCTATAGTGAGTCGTATTACGCGCGCTCACTGGCCGTCGT
TTTACAACGTCGTGACTGGGAAAACCCTGGCGTTACCCAACTTAATCGCCTTGCAGCACATCCCCCTTTC
GCCAGCTGGCGTAATAGCGAAGAGGCCCGCACCGATCGCCCTTCCCAACAGTTGCGCAGCCTGAATGGCG
AATGGG
[124 nt withheld, positions 3367-3490]
C
[91 nt withheld, positions 3492-3582]
A
[49 nt withheld, positions 3584-3632]
CCTTTGACGTTGGAGTCCACGTTCTTT
[37 nt withheld, positions 3660-3696]
ACCCTATCTCGGTCTATTCTTTTGATTTATAAGGGATTTTGCCGATTTCGGCCTATTGGTTAAAAAATGA
GCTGATTTAACAAAAATTTAACGCGAATTTTAACAAAATATTAACGCTTACAATTTAGGTGGCACTTTTC
GGGGAAATGTGCGCGGAACCCCTATTTGTTTATTTTTCTAAATACATTCAAATATGTATCCGCTCATGAG
ACAATAACCCTGATAAATGCTTCAATAATATTGAAAAAGGAAGAGTATGAGTATTCAACATTTCCGTGTC
GCCCTTATTCCCTTTTTTGCGGCATTTTGCCTTCCTGTTTTTGCTCACCCAGAAACGCTGGTGAAAGTAA
AAGATGCTGAAGATCAGTTGGGTGCACGAGTGGGTTACATCGAACTGGATCTCAACAGCGGTAAGATCCT
TGAGAGTTTTCGCCCCGAAGAACGTTTTCCAATGATGAGCACTTTTAAAGTTCTGCTATGTGGCGCGGTA
TTATCCCGTATTGACGCCGGGCAAGAGCAACTCGGTCGCCGCATACACTATTCTCAGAATGACTTGGTTG
AGTACTCACCAGTCACAGAAAAGCATCTTACGGATGGCATGACAGTAAGAGAATTATGCAGTGCTGCCAT
AACCATGAGTGATAACACTGCGGCCAACTTACTTCTGACAACGATCGGAGGACCGAAGGAGCTAACCGCT
TTTTTGCACAACATGGGGGATCATGTAACTCGCCTTGATCGTTGGGAACCGGAGCTGAATGAAGCCATAC
CAAACGACGAGCGTGACACCACGATGCCTGTAGCAATGGCAACAACGTTGCGCAAACTATTAACTGGCGA
ACTACTTACTCTAGCTTCCCGGCAACAATTAATAGACTGGATGGAGGCGGATAAAGTTGCAGGACCACTT
CTGCGCTCGGCCCTTCCGGCTGGCTGGTTTATTGCTGATAAATCTGGAGCCGGTGAGCGTGGGTCTCGCG
GTATCATTGCAGCACTGGGGCCAGATGGTAAGCCCTCCCGTATCGTAGTTATCTACACGACGGGGAGTCA
GGCAACTATGGATGAACGAAATAGACAGATCGCTGAGATAGGTGCCTCACTGATTAAGCATTGGTAACTG
TCAGACCAAGTTTACTCATATATACTTTAGATTGATTTAAAACTTCATTTTTAATTTAAAAGGATCTAGG
TGAAGATCCTTTTTGATAATCTCATGACCAAAATCCCTTAACGTGAGTTTTCGTTCCACTGAGCGTCAGA
CCCCGTAGAAAAGATCAAAGGATCTTCTTGAGATCCTTTTTTTCTGCGCGTAATCTGCTGCTTGCAAACA
AAAAAACCACCGCTACCAGCGGTGGTTTGTTTGCCGGATCAAGAGCTACCAACTCTTTTTCCGAAGGTAA
CTGGCTTCAGCAGAGCGCAGATACCAAATACTGTTCTTCTAGTGTAGCCGTAGTTAGGCCACCACTTCAA
GAACTCTGTAGCACCGCCTACATACCTCGCTCTGCTAATCCTGTTACCAGTGGCTGCTGCCAGTGGCGAT
AAGTCGTGTCTTACCGGGTTGGACTCAAGACGATAGTTACCGGATAAGGCGCAGCGGTCGGGCTGAACGG
GGGGTTCGTGCACACAGCCCAGCTTGGAGCGAACGACCTACACCGAACTGAGATACCTACAGCGTGAGCT
ATGAGAAAGCGCCACGCTTCCCGAAGGGAGAAAGGCGGACAGGTATCCGGTAAGCGGCAGGGTCGGAACA
GGAGAGCGCACGAGGGAGCTTCCAGGGGGAAACGCCTGGTATCTTTATAGTCCTGTCGGGTTTCGCCACC
TCTGACTTGAGCGTCGATTTTTGTGATGCTCGTCAGGGGGGCGGAGCCTATGGAAAAACGCCAGCAACGC
GGCCTTTTTACGGTTCCTGGCCTTTTGCTGGCCTTTTGCTCACATGTTCTTTCCTGCGTTATCCCCTGAT
TCTGTGGATAACCGTATTACCGCCTTTGAGTGAGCTGATACCGCTCGCCGCAGCCGAACGACCGAGCGCA
GCGAGTCAGTGAGCGAGGAAGCGGAAGAGCGCCCAATACGCAAACCGCCTCTCCCCGCGCGTTGGCCGAT
TCATTAATGCAGCTGGCACGACAGGTTTCCCGACTGGAAAGCGGGCAGTGAGCGCAACGCAATTAATGTG
AGTTAGCTCACTCATTAGGCACCCCAGGCTTTACACTTTATGCTTCCGGCTCGTATGTTGTGTGGAATTG
TGAGCGGATAACAATTTCACACAGGAAACAGCTATGACCATGATTACGCCAAGCGCGCAATTAACCCTCA
CTAAAGGGAACAAAAGCTGGAGCTGCAAGCTTAATGTAGTCTTATGCAATACTCTTGTAGTCTTGCAACA
TGGTAACGATGAGTTAGCAACATGCCTTACAAGGAGAGAAAAAGCACCGTGCATGCCGATTGGTGGAAGT
AAGGTGGTACGATCGTGCCTTATTAGGAAGGCAACAGACGGGTCTGACATGGATTGGACGAACCACTGAA
TTGCCGCATTGCAGAGATATTGTATTTAAGTGCCTAGCTCGATACATAAACGGGTCTCTCTGGTTAGACC
AGATCTGAGCCTGGGAGCTCTCTGGCTAACTAGGGAACCCACTGCTTAAGCCTCAATAAAGCTTGCCTTG
AGTGCTTCAAGTAGTGTGTGCCCGTCTGTTGTGTGACTCTGGTAACTAGAGATCCCTCAGACCCTTTTAG
TCAGTGTGGAAAATCTCTAGCAGTGGCGCCCGAACAGGGACTTGAAAGCGAAAGGGAAACCAGAGGAGCT
CTCTCGACGCAGGACTCGGCTTGCTGAAGCGCGCACGGCAAGAGGCGAGGGGCGGCGACTGGTGAGTACG
CCAAAAATTTTGACTAGCGGAGGCTAGAAGGAGAGAGATGGGTGCGAGAGCGTCAGTATTAAGCGGGGGA
GAATTAGATCGCGATGGGAAAAAATTCGGTTAAGGCCAGGGGGAAAGAAAAAATATAAATTAAAACATAT
AGTATGGGCAAGCAGGGAGCTAGAACGATTCGCAGTTAATCCTGGCCTGTTAGAAACATCAGAAGGCTGT
AGACAAATACTGGGACAGCTACAACCATCCCTTCAGACAGGATCAGAAGAACTTAGATCATTATATAATA
CAGTAGCAACCCTCTATTGTGTGCATCAAAGGATAGAGATAAAAGACACCAAGGAAGCTTTAGACAAGAT
AGAGGAAGAGCAAAACAAAAGTAAGACCACCGCACAGCAAGCGGCCGCTGATCTTCAGACCTGGAGGAGG
AGATATGAGGGACAATTGGAGAAGTGAATTATATAAATATAAAGTAGTAAAAATTGAACCATTAGGAGTA
GCACCCACCAAGGCAAAGAGAAGAGTGGTGCAGAGAGAAAAAAGAGCAGTGGGAATAGGAGCTTTGTTCC
TTGGGTTCTTGGGAGCAGCAGGAAGCACTATGGGCGCAGCGTCAATGACGCTGACGGTACAGGCCAGACA
ATTATTGTCTGGTATAGTGCAGCAGCAGAACAATTTGCTGAGGGCTATTGAGGCGCAACAGCATCTGTTG
CAACTCACAGTCTGGGGCATCAAGCAGCTCCAGGCAAGAATCCTGGCTGTGGAAAGATACCTAAAGGATC
AACAGCTCCTGGGGATTTGGGGTTGCTCTGGAAAACTCATTTGCACCACTGCTGTGCCTTGGAATGCTAG
TTGGAGTAATAAATCTCTGGAACAGATTTGGAATCACACGACCTGGATGGAGTGGGACAGAGAAATTAAC
AATTACACAAGCTTAATACACTCCTTAATTGAAGAATCGCAAAACCAGCAAGAAAAGAATGAACAAGAAT
TATTGGAATTAGATAAATGGGCAAGTTTGTGGAATTGGTTTAACATAACAAATTGGCTGTGGTATATAAA
ATTATTCATAATGATAGTAGGAGGCTTGGTAGGTTTAAGAATAGTTTTTGCTGTACTTTCTATAGTGAAT
AGAGTTAGGCAGGGATATTCACCATTATCGTTTCAGACCCACCTCCCAACCCCGAGGGGACCCAGAGAGG
GCCTATTTCCCATGATTCCTTCATATTTGCATATACGATACAAGGCTGTTAGAGAGATAATTAGAATTAA
TTTGACTGTAAACACAAAGATATTAGTACAAAATACGTGACGTAGAAAGTAATAATTTCTTGGGTAGTTT
GCAGTTTTAAAATTATGTTTTAAAATGGACTATCATATGCTTACCGTAACTTGAAAGTATTTCGATTTCT
TGGCTTTATATATCTTGTGGAAAGGACGAAACACCGACGTGGTGAGACTCCACTGTGTTTTAGAGCTAGA
AATAGCAAGTTAAAATAAGGCTAGTCCGTTATCAACTTGAAAAAGTGGCACCGAGTCGGTGCTTTTTTAA
GCTTGGCGTAACTAGATCTTGAGACAAATGGCAGTATTCATCCACAATTTTAAAAGAAAAGGGGGGATTG
GGGGGTACAGTGCAGGGGAAAGAATAGTAGACATAATAGCAACAGACATACAAACTAAAGAATTACAAAA
ACAAATTACAAAAATTCAAAATTTTCGGGTTTATTACAGGGACAGCAGAGATCCACTTTGGCGCCGGCTC
GAGGGGG
Features (pLannotate 1.2.2; 29 found; start..end, strand, type, name):
     14..80      +  CDS            small t antigen (fragment): SV40 (simian virus 40) small t antigen
    106..317     +  promoter       EF-1α core promoter: core promoter for human elongation factor EF-1α
    318..1256    +  intron         EF-1α intron A: intron upstream of the start codon of human EF-1α
   1278..1877    +  CDS            PuroR (fragment): puromycin N-acetyltransferase; pac from Streptomyces; confers resistance to puromycin
   1893..2481    +  misc_feature   WPRE: woodchuck hepatitis virus posttranscriptional regulatory element
   2532..2551    +  misc_feature   cPPT/CTS (fragment): central polypurine tract and central termination sequence of HIV-1
   2553..2786    +  LTR            3' LTR (ΔU3): self-inactivating 3' long terminal repeat (LTR) from HIV-1
   2864..2985    +  polyA_signal   SV40 poly(A) signal: SV40 polyadenylation signal
   3025..3160    +  rep_origin     SV40 ori: SV40 origin of replication
   3181..3199    -  promoter       T7 promoter: promoter for bacteriophage T7 RNA polymerase
   3207..3362    +  CDS            lacZα (fragment): LacZα fragment of β-galactosidase; lacZ fragment
   3367..3795    +  rep_origin     f1 ori (sequence partly withheld): f1 bacteriophage origin of replication; arrow indicates direction of (+) strand synthesis
   3848..3952    +  promoter       AmpR promoter: bla
   3953..4813    +  CDS            AmpR: β-lactamase; bla; confers resistance to ampicillin, carbenicillin, and related antibiotics
   4984..5572    +  rep_origin     ori: high-copy-number ColE1/pMB1/pBR322/pUC origin of replication
   5755..5847    +  CDS            lacI (fragment): lac repressor; lacI; The lac repressor binds to the lac operator to inhibit transcription in E. coli. This inhibition can be relieved by adding lactose or isopropyl-β-D-thiogalactopyranoside (IPTG).
   5860..5881    +  protein_bind   CAP binding site: CAP binding activates transcription in the presence of cAMP. E. coli catabolite activator protein
   5896..5926    +  promoter       lac promoter: promoter for the E. coli lac operon
   5934..5950    +  protein_bind   lac operator: The lac repressor binds to the lac operator to inhibit transcription in E. coli. This inhibition can be relieved by adding lactose or isopropyl-β-D-thiogalactopyranoside (IPTG). lac repressor encoded by lacI
   5995..6013    +  promoter       T3 promoter: promoter for bacteriophage T3 RNA polymerase
   6041..6267    +  promoter       RSV promoter: Rous sarcoma virus enhancer/promoter
   6268..6448    +  LTR            5' LTR (truncated): truncated 5' long terminal repeat (LTR) from HIV-1
   6495..6620    +  misc_feature   HIV-1 Ψ: packaging signal of human immunodeficiency virus type 1
   6604..6967    +  CDS            HIV-1 gag (fragment): gag protein from human immunodeficiency virus 1; gag
   7113..7346    +  misc_feature   RRE: The Rev response element (RRE) of HIV-1 allows for Rev-dependent mRNA export from the nucleus to the cytoplasm.
   7723..7749    +  CDS            Rev (fragment): human immunodeficiency virus 1 (HIV-1) Rev protein; rev; enhances nuclear export of unspliced and incompletely spliced viral mRNAs
   7753..7993    +  promoter       U6 promoter: RNA polymerase III promoter for human U6 snRNA
   8023..8098    +  misc_RNA       gRNA scaffold: guide RNA scaffold for the Streptococcus pyogenes CRISPR/Cas9 system
   8154..8271    +  misc_feature   cPPT/CTS: central polypurine tract and central termination sequence of HIV-1
