[The description below was written by a language model from this plasmid's Addgene catalogue record and pLannotate feature annotations shown in this document.]
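Description:
CAMKK2 gRNA (BRDN0001146344) is a third-generation lentiviral guide RNA plasmid built on the lentiGuide-Puro backbone and designed to target human CAMKK2 (calcium/calmodulin-dependent protein kinase kinase 2) for CRISPR-Cas9 editing. In bacteria it is maintained as a high-copy plasmid through a ColE1/pUC-type origin and selected with ampicillin via the β-lactamase gene. The backbone also carries an f1 origin, an SV40 origin and poly(A) signal, and leftover lac and T7/T3 promoter elements from the parental cloning vector.

The lentiviral cassette begins with an RSV promoter fused to a truncated HIV-1 5' LTR, which makes genomic RNA production independent of Tat. This is followed by the Ψ packaging signal with a partial gag sequence and the Rev response element. It ends in a self-inactivating ΔU3 3' LTR. Within this unit, a human U6 RNA polymerase III promoter drives a CAMKK2-specific spacer joined to the Streptococcus pyogenes gRNA scaffold, followed by a cPPT/CTS element that aids nuclear import of the viral genome. Downstream, the EF-1α core promoter with its intron A expresses puromycin N-acetyltransferase, allowing selection of transduced mammalian cells. A WPRE enhances transcript expression.

The guide was designed against multiple CAMKK2 reference transcripts, and the record links it to a human kinome gRNA library. The plasmid does not encode Cas9, so it must be paired with a separate Cas9 vector such as lentiCas9-Blast, or used in cells that already express Cas9. Its typical use is knocking out CAMKK2 in human cells.
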