Addgene plasmid #76697: CAMKK2 gRNA (BRDN0001146344)
Purpose: 3rd generation lentiviral gRNA plasmid targeting human CAMKK2
Depositing lab: John Doench & David Root. Depositing organization: Broad Institute. Publication: Optimized sgRNA design to maximize activity and minimize off-target effects of CRISPR-Cas9. Doench JG, Fusi N, Sullender M, Hegde M, Vaimberg EW, Donovan KF, Smith I, Tothova Z, Wilen C, Orchard R, Virgin HW, Listgarten J, Root DE. Nat Biotechnol. 2016 Jan 18. doi: 10.1038/nbt.3437. PubMed 26780180.
Backbone
  Vector backbone: lentiGuide-Puro
  Backbone manufacturer: Zhang Lab (Addgene plasmid # 52963)
  Vector type: Mammalian Expression, Lentiviral, CRISPR
  Selectable markers: Puromycin
Growth in bacteria
  Bacterial resistance: Ampicillin, 100 μg/mL
  Growth temperature: 37°C
  Growth strain: DH5alpha
  Copy number: High Copy
Gene/Insert
  Gene/Insert name: CAMKK2 (alt names: CAMKK2; NM_001270485.1)
  gRNA/shRNA sequence: ACGTGGTGAGACTCCACTGT
  Species: H. sapiens (human)
  Entrez Gene: CAMKK2 (a.k.a. CAMKK, CAMKKB)
  Promoter: hU6
  Cloning method: Unknown
  Sequencing primers: 5′ U6-F; 3′ pS2-R
Terms and licenses: Academic/Nonprofit Terms; Industry Terms: Not Available to Industry
Depositor comments: The gRNA was designed to target the following Genbank reference sequence(s): NM_001270485.1,NM_001270486.1,NM_006549.3,NM_153499.2,NM_153500.1,NM_172214.2,NM_172215.2,NM_172216.1,NM_172226.2. Note that this plasmid does NOT contain Cas9. It should be used in conjunction with lentiCas9-Blast (Addgene #52962) or otherwise with cell lines already expressing Cas9. Browse the full kinome gRNA library at http://www.addgene.org/pooled-library/broadgpp-human-kinome/ or visit http://www.broadinstitute.org/rnai/public/ for detailed protocols and information.
How to cite: CAMKK2 gRNA (BRDN0001146344) was a gift from John Doench & David Root (Addgene plasmid # 76697 ; http://n2t.net/addgene:76697 ; RRID:Addgene_76697)
