>Addgene plasmid #76697 | CAMKK2 gRNA (BRDN0001146344) | depositor partial sequence | sequence record 144157 | Target Sequence
ACGTGGTGAGACTCCACTGT
