>Addgene plasmid #76697 | CAMKK2 gRNA (BRDN0001146344) | addgene partial sequence | sequence record 186327 | hU6-F
AGAAAGTAATAATTTCTTGGGTAGTTTGCAGTTTTAAAATTATGTTTTAAAATGGACTATCATATGCTTA
CCGTAACTTGAAAGTATTTCGATTTCTTGGCTTTATATATCTTGTGGAAAGGACGAAACACCGACGTGGT
GAGACTCCACTGTGTTTTAGAGCTAGAAATAGCAAGTTAAAATAAGGCTAGTCCGTTATCAACTTGAAAA
AGTGGCACCGAGTCGGTGCTTTTTTAAGCTTGGCGTAACTAGATCTTGAGACAAATGGCAGTATTCATCC
ACAATTTTAAAAGAAAAGGGGGGATTGGGGGGTACAGTGCAGGGGAAAGAATAGTAGACATAATAGCAAC
AGACATACAAACTAAAGAATTACAAAAACAAATTACAAAAATTCAAAATTTTCGGGTTTATTACAGGGAC
AGCAGAGATCCACTTTGGCGCCGGCTCGAGGGGGCCCGGGTGCAAAGATGGATAAAGTTTTAAACAGAGA
GGAATCTTTGCAGCTAATGGACCTTCTAGGTCTTGAAAGGAGTGGGAATTGGCTCCGGTGCCCGTCAGTG
GGCAGAGCGC
